>Addgene plasmid #230369 | AiP13019 - pAAV-AiE0453m_3xC3-minBG-SYFP2-WPRE3-BGHpA (Alias: CN3019) | addgene full sequence | sequence record 461913 | Addgene NGS Result
CCTGCAGGCAGCTGCGCGCTCGCTCGCTCACTGAGGCCGCCCGGGCGTCGGGCGACCTTTGGTCGCCCGG
CCTCAGTGAGCGAGCGAGCGCGCAGAGAGGGAGTGGCCAACTCCATCACTAGGGGTTCCTGCGGCCGCAC
GCGTGAAGAGAAAATGAAGAGATGTTTATTTCTTTTACACGCATCAGACTAAGGCCTTCAGCTCAGCAGG
GGGCAGAGTTTATCATCTGTACTCTCTGAAGTGTCACACTGCCCTGCCTTTGTGTGCCCTTGCCTGTCCC
TCTGTGACGGTCACCCTTTCGGTTCTGGCTTGGAGCCTGGTCATCAGTGCCTGGCGGCCTGTGCCTGGGC
TGTGCTGAGCTCATTTGGTCGTTGTCCTAGTGATGTGACCCTACGAAGAGAAAATGAAGAGATGTTTATT
TCTTTTACACGCATCAGACTAAGGCCTTCAGCTCAGCAGGGGGCAGAGTTTATCATCTGTACTCTCTGAA
GTGTCACACTGCCCTGCCTTTGTGTGCCCTTGCCTGTCCCTCTGTGACGGTCACCCTTTCGGTTCTGGCT
TGGAGCCTGGTCATCAGTGCCTGGCGGCCTGTGCCTGGGCTGTGCTGAGCTCATTTGGTCGTTGTCCTAG
TGATGTGACCCTACGAAGAGAAAATGAAGAGATGTTTATTTCTTTTACACGCATCAGACTAAGGCCTTCA
GCTCAGCAGGGGGCAGAGTTTATCATCTGTACTCTCTGAAGTGTCACACTGCCCTGCCTTTGTGTGCCCT
TGCCTGTCCCTCTGTGACGGTCACCCTTTCGGTTCTGGCTTGGAGCCTGGTCATCAGTGCCTGGCGGCCT
GTGCCTGGGCTGTGCTGAGCTCATTTGGTCGTTGTCCTAGTGATGTGACCCTACGAGCTCGGGCTGGGCA
TAAAAGTCAGGGCAGAGCCATCTATTGCTTACATTTGCTTCTGGGATCCAGATCTTTCGAAGCTAGCGCT
ACCGGTCGCCACCATGGTGAGCAAGGGCGAGGAGCTGTTCACCGGGGTGGTGCCCATCCTGGTCGAGCTG
GACGGCGACGTAAACGGCCACAAGTTCAGCGTGTCCGGCGAGGGCGAGGGCGATGCCACCTACGGCAAGC
TGACCCTGAAGCTGATCTGCACCACCGGCAAGCTGCCCGTGCCCTGGCCCACCCTCGTGACCACCCTGGG
CTACGGCGTGCAGTGCTTCGCCCGCTACCCCGACCACATGAAGCAGCACGACTTCTTCAAGTCCGCCATG
CCCGAAGGCTACGTCCAGGAGCGCACCATCTTCTTCAAGGACGACGGCAACTACAAGACCCGCGCCGAGG
TGAAGTTCGAGGGCGACACCCTGGTGAACCGCATCGAGCTGAAGGGCATCGACTTCAAGGAGGACGGCAA
CATCCTGGGGCACAAGCTGGAGTACAACTACAACAGCCACAACGTCTATATCACCGCCGACAAGCAGAAG
AACGGCATCAAGGCCAACTTCAAGATCCGCCACAACATCGAGGACGGCGGCGTGCAGCTCGCCGACCACT
ACCAGCAGAACACCCCCATCGGCGACGGCCCCGTGCTGCTGCCCGACAACCACTACCTGAGCTACCAGTC
CAAGCTGAGCAAAGACCCCAACGAGAAGCGCGATCACATGGTCCTGCTGGAGTTCGTGACCGCCGCCGGG
ATCACTCTCGGCATGGACGAGCTGTACAAGTAAGTCGACGGCGCGCCGCGGCCGCGAATTCGATATCATA
ATCAACCTCTGGATTACAAAATTTGTGAAAGATTGACTGGTATTCTTAACTATGTTGCTCCTTTTACGCT
ATGTGGATACGCTGCTTTAATGCCTTTGTATCATGCTATTGCTTCCCGTATGGCTTTCATTTTCTCCTCC
TTGTATAAATCCTGGTTAGTTCTTGCCACGGCGGAACTCATCGCCGCCTGCCTTGCCCGCTGCTGGACAG
GGGCTCGGCTGTTGGGCACTGACAATTCCGTGGCTCGAGAGATCTTCGACTGTGCCTTCTAGTTGCCAGC
CATCTGTTGTTTGCCCCTCCCCCGTGCCTTCCTTGACCCTGGAAGGTGCCACTCCCACTGTCCTTTCCTA
ATAAAATGAGGAAATTGCATCGCATTGTCTGAGTAGGTGTCATTCTATTCTGGGGGGTGGGGTGGGGCAG
GACAGCAAGGGGGAGGATTGGGAAGACAATAGCAGGCATGAGATCTCACGTGCGGACCGAGCGGCCGCAG
GAACCCCTAGTGATGGAGTTGGCCACTCCCTCTCTGCGCGCTCGCTCGCTCACTGAGGCCGGGCGACCAA
AGGTCGCCCGACGCCCGGGCTTTGCCCGGGCGGCCTCAGTGAGCGAGCGAGCGCGCAGCTGCCTGCAGGG
GCGCCTGATGCGGTATTTTCTCCTTACGCATCTGTGCGGTATTTCACACCGCATA
[95 nt withheld, positions 2436-2530]
T
[46 nt withheld, positions 2532-2577]
C
[141 nt withheld, positions 2579-2719]
CCTTTGACGTTGGAGTCCACGTTCTTT
[37 nt withheld, positions 2747-2783]
ACTCTATCTCGGGCTATTCTTTTGATTTATAAGGGATTTTGCCGATTTCGGTCTATTGGTTAAAAAATGA
GCTGATTTAACAAAAATTTAACGCGAATTTTAACAAAATATTAACGTTTACAATTTTATGGTGCACTCTC
AGTACAATCTGCTCTGATGCCGCATAGTTAAGCCAGCCCCGACACCCGCCAACACCCGCTGACGCGCCCT
GACGGGCTTGTCTGCTCCCGGCATCCGCTTACAGACAAGCTGTGACCGTCTCCGGGAGCTGCATGTGTCA
GAGGTTTTCACCGTCATCACCGAAACGCGCGAGACGAAAGGGCCTCGTGATACGCCTATTTTTATAGGTT
AATGTCATGATAATAATGGTTTCTTAGACGTCAGGTGGCACTTTTCGGGGAAATGTGCGCGGAACCCCTA
TTTGTTTATTTTTCTAAATACATTCAAATATGTATCCGCTCATGAGACAATAACCCTGATAAATGCTTCA
ATAATATTGAAAAAGGAAGAGTATGAGTATTCAACATTTCCGTGTCGCCCTTATTCCCTTTTTTGCGGCA
TTTTGCCTTCCTGTTTTTGCTCACCCAGAAACGCTGGTGAAAGTAAAAGATGCTGAAGATCAGTTGGGTG
CACGAGTGGGTTACATCGAACTGGATCTCAACAGCGGTAAGATCCTTGAGAGTTTTCGCCCCGAAGAACG
TTTTCCAATGATGAGCACTTTTAAAGTTCTGCTATGTGGCGCGGTATTATCCCGTATTGACGCCGGGCAA
GAGCAACTCGGTCGCCGCATACACTATTCTCAGAATGACTTGGTTGAGTACTCACCAGTCACAGAAAAGC
ATCTTACGGATGGCATGACAGTAAGAGAATTATGCAGTGCTGCCATAACCATGAGTGATAACACTGCGGC
CAACTTACTTCTGACAACGATCGGAGGACCGAAGGAGCTAACCGCTTTTTTGCACAACATGGGGGATCAT
GTAACTCGCCTTGATCGTTGGGAACCGGAGCTGAATGAAGCCATACCAAACGACGAGCGTGACACCACGA
TGCCTGTAGCAATGGCAACAACGTTGCGCAAACTATTAACTGGCGAACTACTTACTCTAGCTTCCCGGCA
ACAATTAATAGACTGGATGGAGGCGGATAAAGTTGCAGGACCACTTCTGCGCTCGGCCCTTCCGGCTGGC
TGGTTTATTGCTGATAAATCTGGAGCCGGTGAGCGTGGGTCTCGCGGTATCATTGCAGCACTGGGGCCAG
ATGGTAAGCCCTCCCGTATCGTAGTTATCTACACGACGGGGAGTCAGGCAACTATGGATGAACGAAATAG
ACAGATCGCTGAGATAGGTGCCTCACTGATTAAGCATTGGTAACTGTCAGACCAAGTTTACTCATATATA
CTTTAGATTGATTTAAAACTTCATTTTTAATTTAAAAGGATCTAGGTGAAGATCCTTTTTGATAATCTCA
TGACCAAAATCCCTTAACGTGAGTTTTCGTTCCACTGAGCGTCAGACCCCGTAGAAAAGATCAAAGGATC
TTCTTGAGATCCTTTTTTTCTGCGCGTAATCTGCTGCTTGCAAACAAAAAAACCACCGCTACCAGCGGTG
GTTTGTTTGCCGGATCAAGAGCTACCAACTCTTTTTCCGAAGGTAACTGGCTTCAGCAGAGCGCAGATAC
CAAATACTGTTCTTCTAGTGTAGCCGTAGTTAGGCCACCACTTCAAGAACTCTGTAGCACCGCCTACATA
CCTCGCTCTGCTAATCCTGTTACCAGTGGCTGCTGCCAGTGGCGATAAGTCGTGTCTTACCGGGTTGGAC
TCAAGACGATAGTTACCGGATAAGGCGCAGCGGTCGGGCTGAACGGGGGGTTCGTGCACACAGCCCAGCT
TGGAGCGAACGACCTACACCGAACTGAGATACCTACAGCGTGAGCTATGAGAAAGCGCCACGCTTCCCGA
AGGGAGAAAGGCGGACAGGTATCCGGTAAGCGGCAGGGTCGGAACAGGAGAGCGCACGAGGGAGCTTCCA
GGGGGAAACGCCTGGTATCTTTATAGTCCTGTCGGGTTTCGCCACCTCTGACTTGAGCGTCGATTTTTGT
GATGCTCGTCAGGGGGGCGGAGCCTATGGAAAAACGCCAGCAACGCGGCCTTTTTACGGTTCCTGGCCTT
TTGCTGGCCTTTTGCTCACATGT
Features (pLannotate 1.2.2; 14 found; start..end, strand, type, name):
     12..39      +  repeat_region  AAV2 ITR (fragment): inverted terminal repeat of adeno-associated virus serotype 2 inverted
     68..95      +  repeat_region  AAV2 ITR (fragment): inverted terminal repeat of adeno-associated virus serotype 2 inverted
    994..1710    +  CDS            SYFP2: SYFP2 is a basic (constitutively fluorescent) yellow fluorescent protein published in 2006, derived from Aequorea victoria. It is reported to be a very rapidly-maturing monomer with moderate acid sensitivity.
   1750..1907    +  misc_feature   WPRE (fragment): woodchuck hepatitis virus posttranscriptional regulatory element
   1913..1993    +  misc_feature   WPRE (fragment): woodchuck hepatitis virus posttranscriptional regulatory element
   2010..2121    +  polyA_signal   bGH poly(A) signal: bovine growth hormone polyadenylation signal
   2239..2379    +  repeat_region  AAV2 ITR: inverted terminal repeat of adeno-associated virus serotype 2 inverted
   2384..2435    -  misc_feature   bom (fragment): basis of mobility region from pBR322
   2454..2909    +  rep_origin     f1 ori (sequence partly withheld): f1 bacteriophage origin of replication; arrow indicates direction of (+) strand synthesis
   2910..2959    -  misc_feature   bom (fragment): basis of mobility region from pBR322
   3061..3096    -  CDS            rop (fragment): Rop protein, which maintains plasmids at low copy number; rop
   3191..3295    +  promoter       AmpR promoter: bla
   3296..4156    +  CDS            AmpR: β-lactamase; bla; confers resistance to ampicillin, carbenicillin, and related antibiotics
   4327..4915    +  rep_origin     ori: high-copy-number ColE1/pMB1/pBR322/pUC origin of replication
