[The description below was written by a language model from this plasmid's Addgene catalogue record and pLannotate feature annotations shown in this document.]
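Description:
AiP13019 - pAAV-AiE0453m_3xC3-minBG-SYFP2-WPRE3-BGHpA (alias CN3019) is an AAV transfer plasmid of about 5 kb built on a pAAV2 backbone and assembled by Gibson cloning. It is intended for packaging a recombinant AAV genome that reports the activity of a candidate brain cell-type enhancer. In bacteria it is maintained by a high-copy ColE1/pUC-type origin and selected with ampicillin through the bla gene and its own promoter. The backbone also carries an f1 phage origin and short remnants of pBR322 bom and rop sequence. A recombination-deficient strain is the recorded host, which is common for ITR-containing plasmids because the repeats are prone to rearrangement.

The payload lies between AAV2 inverted terminal repeats, which provide the signals for genome replication and encapsidation. The right ITR is annotated in full, while the left one appears only as two short fragments in the sequenced record. The roughly 900 nt upstream of the reporter are unannotated, but the name and catalogue fields place the AiE0453m_3xC3 enhancer and the minBG minimal promoter there. The name suggests three concatenated copies of a core enhancer segment, though the record does not spell this out. The minimal promoter has little activity by itself, so expression depends on the enhancer. The enhancer drives SYFP2, a rapidly maturing monomeric yellow fluorescent protein. Downstream are WPRE3, a shortened woodchuck posttranscriptional element (annotated as two WPRE fragments) that boosts transcript expression while saving packaging space, and the bovine growth hormone polyadenylation signal. The stated purpose is AAV-mediated transgene expression in specific brain cell populations, as part of a collection of enhancer AAVs for cortical cell types. The record does not name the targeted population.
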