Addgene plasmid #230369: AiP13019 - pAAV-AiE0453m_3xC3-minBG-SYFP2-WPRE3-BGHpA (Alias: CN3019)
Purpose: AiE0453m_3xC3 is an enhancer sequence, designed to drive AAV-mediated transgene expression in specific populations of brain cells
Depositing lab: Allen Institute for Brain Science & Jonathan Ting. Depositing organization: Allen Institute. Publication: A suite of enhancer AAVs and transgenic mouse lines for genetic access to cortical cell types. Ben-Simon Y, Hooper M, Narayan S, Daigle TL, Dwivedi D, Way SW, Oster A, Stafford DA, Mich JK, Taormina MJ, Martinez RA, Opitz-Araya X, Roth JR, Alexander JR, Allen S, Amster A, Arbuckle J, Ayala A, Baker PM, Bakken TE, Barcelli T, Barta S, Bendrick J, Bertagnolli D, Bielstein C, Bishwakarma P, Bowlus J, Boyer G, Brouner K, Casian B, Casper T, Chakka AB, Chakrabarty R, Chance RK, Chavan S, Clark M, Colbert K, Collman F, Daniel S, Departee M, DiValentin P, Donadio N, Dotson N, Egdorf T, Fliss T, Gabitto M, Garcia J, Gary A, Gasperini M, Gloe J, Goldy J, Gore BB, Graybuck L, Greisman N, Haeseleer F, Halterman C, Haradon Z, Hastings SD, Helback O, Ho W, Hockemeyer D, Huang C, Huff S, Hunker A, Johansen N, Jones D, Juneau Z, Kalmbach B, Kannan M, Khem S, Kussick E, Kutsal R, Larsen R, Lee C, Lee AY, Leibly M, Lenz GH, Li S, Liang E, Lusk N, Madigan Z, Malloy J, Malone J, McCue R, Melchor J, Mollenkopf T, Moosman S, Morin E, Newman D, Ng L, Ngo K, Omstead V, Otto S, Oyama A, Pena N, Pham T, Phillips E, Pom CA, Potekhina L, Ransford S, Ray PL, Rette D, Reynoldson C, Rimorin C, Rocha D, Ruiz A, Sanchez REA, Sawyer L, Sedeno-Cortes A, Sevigny JP, Shapovalova N, Shepard N, Shulga L, Sigler AR, Siverts L, Soliman S, Somasundaram S, Staats B, Stewart K, Szelenyi E, Tieu M, Trader C, Tran A, van Velthoven CTJ, Walker M, Wang Y, Weed N, Wirthlin M, Wood T, Wynalda B, Yao Z, Zhou T, Ariza J, Dee N, Reding M, Ronellenfitch K, Mufti S, Sunkin SM, Smith KA, Esposito L, Waters J, Thyagarajan B, Yao S, Lein ES, Zeng H, Levi BP, Ngai J, Ting JT, Tasic B. Cell. 2025 May 16:S0092-8674(25)00513-6. doi: 10.1016/j.cell.2025.05.002. PubMed 40403729.
Backbone
  Vector backbone: pAAV2
  Vector type: AAV
Growth in bacteria
  Bacterial resistance: Ampicillin, 100 μg/mL
  Growth temperature: 37°C
  Growth strain: NEB Stable
  Copy number: High Copy
Gene/Insert
  Gene/Insert name: SYFP2
  Species: Synthetic
  Promoter: minBG
  Cloning method: Gibson Cloning
Terms and licenses: Academic/Nonprofit Terms; Industry Terms: Not Available to Industry
How to cite: AiP13019 - pAAV-AiE0453m_3xC3-minBG-SYFP2-WPRE3-BGHpA (Alias: CN3019) was a gift from Allen Institute for Brain Science & Jonathan Ting (Addgene plasmid # 230369 ; http://n2t.net/addgene:230369 ; RRID:Addgene_230369)
